>Addgene plasmid #47246 | TAL3527 | depositor partial sequence | sequence record 67333 | Insert sequence
ATGGACTACAAAGACCATGACGGTGATTATAAAGATCATGACATCGATTACAAGGATGACGATGACAAGA
TGGCCCCCAAGAAGAAGAGGAAGGTGGGCATTCACCGCGGGGTACCTATGGTGGACTTGAGGACACTCGG
TTATTCGCAACAGCAACAGGAGAAAATCAAGCCTAAGGTCAGGAGCACCGTCGCGCAACACCACGAGGCG
CTTGTGGGGCATGGCTTCACTCATGCGCATATTGTCGCGCTTTCACAGCACCCTGCGGCGCTTGGGACGG
TGGCTGTCAAATACCAAGATATGATTGCGGCCCTGCCCGAAGCCACGCACGAGGCAATTGTAGGGGTCGG
TAAACAGTGGTCGGGAGCGCGAGCACTTGAGGCGCTGCTGACTGTGGCGGGTGAGCTTAGGGGGCCTCCG
CTCCAGCTCGACACCGGGCAGCTGCTGAAGATCGCGAAGAGAGGGGGAGTAACAGCGGTAGAGGCAGTGC
ACGCCTGGCGCAATGCGCTCACCGGGGCCCCCTTGAACCTGACCCCAGACCAGGTAGTCGCAATCGCGTC
AAACGGAGGGGGAAAGCAAGCCCTGGAAACCGTGCAAAGGTTGTTGCCGGTCCTTTGTCAAGACCACGGC
CTTACACCGGAGCAAGTCGTGGCCATTGCATCCCACGACGGTGGCAAACAGGCTCTTGAGACGGTTCAGA
GACTTCTCCCAGTTCTCTGTCAAGCCCACGGGCTGACTCCCGATCAAGTTGTAGCGATTGCGTCGAACAT
TGGAGGGAAACAAGCATTGGAGACTGTCCAACGGCTCCTTCCCGTGTTGTGTCAAGCCCACGGTTTGACG
CCTGCACAAGTGGTCGCCATCGCCTCGAATGGCGGCGGTAAGCAGGCGCTGGAAACAGTACAGCGCCTGC
TGCCTGTACTGTGCCAGGATCATGGACTGACCCCAGACCAGGTAGTCGCAATCGCGAACAATAATGGGGG
AAAGCAAGCCCTGGAAACCGTGCAAAGGTTGTTGCCGGTCCTTTGTCAAGACCACGGCCTTACACCGGAG
CAAGTCGTGGCCATTGCATCCCACGACGGTGGCAAACAGGCTCTTGAGACGGTTCAGAGACTTCTCCCAG
TTCTCTGTCAAGCCCACGGGCTGACTCCCGATCAAGTTGTAGCGATTGCGTCGCATGACGGAGGGAAACA
AGCATTGGAGACTGTCCAACGGCTCCTTCCCGTGTTGTGTCAAGCCCACGGTTTGACGCCTGCACAAGTG
GTCGCCATCGCCTCGAATGGCGGCGGTAAGCAGGCGCTGGAAACAGTACAGCGCCTGCTGCCTGTACTGT
GCCAGGATCATGGACTGACCCCAGACCAGGTAGTCGCAATCGCGAACAATAATGGGGGAAAGCAAGCCCT
GGAAACCGTGCAAAGGTTGTTGCCGGTCCTTTGTCAAGACCACGGCCTTACACCGGAGCAAGTCGTGGCC
ATTGCAAGCAATGGGGGTGGCAAACAGGCTCTTGAGACGGTTCAGAGACTTCTCCCAGTTCTCTGTCAAG
CCCACGGGCTGACTCCCGATCAAGTTGTAGCGATTGCGTCGAACATTGGAGGGAAACAAGCATTGGAGAC
TGTCCAACGGCTCCTTCCCGTGTTGTGTCAAGCCCACGGTTTGACGCCTGCACAAGTGGTCGCCATCGCC
AACAACAACGGCGGTAAGCAGGCGCTGGAAACAGTACAGCGCCTGCTGCCTGTACTGTGCCAGGATCATG
GACTGACCCCAGACCAGGTAGTCGCAATCGCGTCGAACATTGGGGGAAAGCAAGCCCTGGAAACCGTGCA
AAGGTTGTTGCCGGTCCTTTGTCAAGACCACGGCCTTACACCGGAGCAAGTCGTGGCCATTGCAAGCAAC
ATCGGTGGCAAACAGGCTCTTGAGACGGTTCAGAGACTTCTCCCAGTTCTCTGTCAAGCCCACGGGCTGA
CTCCCGATCAAGTTGTAGCGATTGCGAATAACAATGGAGGGAAACAAGCATTGGAGACTGTCCAACGGCT
CCTTCCCGTGTTGTGTCAAGCCCACGGTTTGACGCCTGCACAAGTGGTCGCCATCGCCTCCAATATTGGC
GGTAAGCAGGCGCTGGAAACAGTACAGCGCCTGCTGCCTGTACTGTGCCAGGATCATGGACTGACACCCG
AACAGGTGGTCGCCATTGCTTCCCACGACGGAGGACGGCCAGCCTTGGAG
