>Addgene plasmid #47246 | TAL3527 | addgene partial sequence | sequence record 69095 | JDS-TALEN-F 5'-TAGGGGTCGGTAAACAGTGG-3'
ACTGTGGCGGGTGAGCTTAGGGGGCCTCCGCTCCAGCTCGACACCGGGCAGCTGCTGAAGATCGCGAAGA
GAGGGGGAGTAACAGCGGTAGAGGCAGTGCACGCCTGGCGCAATGCGCTCACCGGGGCCCCCTTGAACCT
GACCCCAGACCAGGTAGTCGCAATCGCGTCAAACGGAGGGGGAAAGCAAGCCCTGGAAACCGTGCAAAGG
TTGTTGCCGGTCCTTTGTCAAGACCACGGCCTTACACCGGAGCAAGTCGTGGCCATTGCATCCCACGACG
GTGGCAAACAGGCTCTTGAGACGGTTCAGAGACTTCTCCCAGTTCTCTGTCAAGCCCACGGGCTGACTCC
CGATCAAGTTGTAGCGATTGCGTCGAACATTGGAGGGAAACAAGCATTGGAGACTGTCCAACGGCTCCTT
CCCGTGTTGTGTCAAGCCCACGGTTTGACGCCTGCACAAGTGGTCGCCATCGCCTCGAATGGCGGCGGTA
AGCAGGCGCTGGAAACAGTACAGCGCCTGCTGCCTGTACTGTGCCAGGATCATGGACTGACCCCAGACCA
GGTAGTCGCAATCGCGAACAATAATGGGGGAAAGCAAGCCCTGGAAACCGTGCAAAGGTTGTTGCCGGTC
CTTTGTCAAGACCACGGCCTTACACCGGAGCAAGTCGTGGCCATTGCATCCCACGACGGTGGCAAACAGG
CTCTTGAGACGGTTCAGAGACTTCTCCCAGTTCTCTGTCAAGCCCACGGGCTGACTCCCGATCAAGTTGT
AGCGATTGCGTCGCATGACGGAGGGAAACAAGCATTGGAGACTGTCCAACGGCTCCTTCCCGTGTTGTGT
CAAGCCCACGGTTTGACGCCTGCACAAGTGGTCGCCATCGCCTC
