[The description below was written by a language model from this plasmid's Addgene catalogue record.]
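Description:
TAL3527 is a TALEN expression plasmid built on the JDS71 backbone, a mammalian expression vector that also carries a T7 promoter. It encodes the "right" half of a TALE nuclease pair directed against the zebrafish (Danio rerio) gene rp2, retinitis pigmentosa 2 (X-linked recessive). It is propagated in E. coli as a high-copy plasmid under ampicillin selection. The record does not include a feature table, so the origin of replication and other backbone elements are not itemised. The BGH reverse sequencing primer suggests a BGH polyadenylation region downstream of the coding sequence.

The roughly 1.4 kb insert is an engineered array of TAL effector repeats that specifies recognition of an 18-nucleotide half-site in rp2. It was cloned into the roughly 6.4 kb backbone through BsmBI sites that were destroyed during assembly, as is typical of type IIS cloning, which joins the fragments in frame. The backbone supplies the flanking parts of the fusion protein: an N-terminal 3X FLAG tag for detection and a C-terminal wild-type FokI nuclease domain. Because FokI cleaves only as a dimer, this construct is meant to be used with the matching "left" TALEN, which binds the opposite strand, so that the two nuclease domains meet over the spacer and make a double-strand break. Error-prone repair of that break can then produce indel mutations.

The CMV promoter drives expression in transfected cells. The T7 designation indicates that the coding sequence can also be transcribed in vitro to make mRNA, the form generally injected into zebrafish embryos. The insert name and the associated publication place the plasmid in a zebrafish community collection for targeted gene disruption, here of rp2.
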