Addgene plasmid #47246: TAL3527
Depositing lab: Keith Joung. Depositing organization: Massachusetts General Hospital. Publication: Targeted gene disruption in somatic zebrafish cells using engineered TALENs. Sander JD, Cade L, Khayter C, Reyon D, Peterson RT, Joung JK, Yeh JR. Nat Biotechnol. 2011 Aug 5;29(8):697-8. doi: 10.1038/nbt.1934. PubMed 21822241.
Backbone
  Vector backbone: JDS71
  Backbone manufacturer: Addgene plasmid #32287
  Backbone size w/o insert (bp): 6447
  Vector type: Mammalian Expression ; T7
Growth in bacteria
  Bacterial resistance: Ampicillin, 100 μg/mL
  Growth temperature: 37°C
  Growth strain: XL1 Blue
  Copy number: High Copy
Gene/Insert
  Gene/Insert name: ZebrafishCommunity-retinitispigmentosa2(X-linkedrecessive)-right (alt names: retinitis pigmentosa 2 (X-linked recessive); rp2)
  Species: D. rerio (zebrafish)
  Insert size (bp): 1430
  Entrez Gene: rp2 (a.k.a. zgc:55632, wu:fj10e02, wu:fm72d05)
  Promoter: CMV
  Tag / fusion protein: 3X Flag (N terminal on backbone); WT FOKI (C terminal on backbone)
  Cloning method: Restriction Enzyme; 5′ cloning site BsmBI (destroyed during cloning); 3′ cloning site BsmBI (destroyed during cloning)
  Sequencing primers: 5′ CMV-F; 3′ BGH-rev
Terms and licenses: Academic/Nonprofit Terms; Industry Terms: Not Available to Industry
Depositor comments: Target binding site: TTCATGCCTGTAGAAGAC It is strongly recommended that users perform a diagnostic digest to verify this plasmid prior to use. For example, a double digest of the plasmid with BamHI and KpnI should result in two bands at 2.3kb and 5.8kb.
How to cite: TAL3527 was a gift from Keith Joung (Addgene plasmid # 47246 ; http://n2t.net/addgene:47246 ; RRID:Addgene_47246)
